>Addgene plasmid #172481 | mito-meGFP | addgene full sequence | sequence record 345344 | Addgene NGS Result
GTGATGCGGTTTTGGCAGTACATCAATGGGCGTGGATAGCGGTTTGACTCACGGGGATTTCCAAGTCTCC
ACCCCATTGACGTCAATGGGAGTTTGTTTTGGCACCAAAATCAACGGGACTTTCCAAAATGTCGTAACAA
CTCCGCCCCATTGACGCAAATGGGCGGTAGGCGTGTACGGTGGGAGGTCTATATAAGCAGAGCTGGTTTA
GTGAACCGTCAGATCCGCTAGCATGTCCGTCCTGACGCCGCTGCTGCTGCGGGGCTTGACAGGCTCGGCC
CGGCGGCTCCCAGTGCCGCGCGCCAAGATCCATTCGTTGGGGGATCCACCGGTCGCCACCATGGTGAGCA
AGGGCGAGGAGCTGTTCACCGGGGTGGTGCCCATCCTGGTCGAGCTGGACGGCGACGTAAACGGCCACAA
GTTCAGCGTGTCCGGCGAGGGCGAGGGCGATGCCACCTACGGCAAGCTGACCCTGAAGTTCATCTGCACC
ACCGGCAAGCTGCCCGTGCCCTGGCCCACCCTCGTGACCACCCTGACCTACGGCGTGCAGTGCTTCAGCC
GCTACCCCGACCACATGAAGCAGCACGACTTCTTCAAGTCCGCCATGCCCGAAGGCTACGTCCAGGAGCG
CACCATCTTCTTCAAGGACGACGGCAACTACAAGACCCGCGCCGAGGTGAAGTTCGAGGGCGACACCCTG
GTGAACCGCATCGAGCTGAAGGGCATCGACTTCAAGGAGGACGGCAACATCCTGGGGCACAAGCTGGAGT
ACAACTACAACAGCCACAACGTCTATATCATGGCCGACAAGCAGAAGAACGGCATCAAGGTGAACTTCAA
GATCCGCCACAACATCGAGGACGGCAGCGTGCAGCTCGCCGACCACTACCAGCAGAACACCCCCATCGGC
GACGGCCCCGTGCTGCTGCCCGACAACCACTACCTGAGCACCCAGTCCAAGCTGAGCAAAGACCCCAACG
AGAAGCGCGATCACATGGTCCTGCTGGAGTTCGTGACCGCCGCCGGGATCACTCTCGGCATGGACGAGCT
GTACAAGTAAAGCGGCCGCGACTCTAGATCATAATCAGCCATACCACATTTGTAGAGGTTTTACTTGCTT
TAAAAAACCTCCCACACCTCCCCCTGAACCTGAAACATAAAATGAATGCAATTGTTGTTGTTAACTTGTT
TATTGCAGCTTATAATGGTTACAAATAAAGCAATAGCATCACAAATTTCACAAATAAAGCATTTTTTTCA
CTGCATTCTAGTTGTGGTTTGTCCAAACTCATCAATGTATCTTAAGGCGTAAATTGTAAGCGTTAATATT
TTGTTAAAATTCGCGTTAAATTTTTGTTAAATCAGCTCATTTTTTAACCAATAGGCCGAAATCGGCAAAA
TCCCTTATAAATCAAAAGAATAGACCGAGATAGGGT
[37 nt withheld, positions 1437-1473]
AAAGAACGTGGACTCCAACGTCAAAGG
[49 nt withheld, positions 1501-1549]
T
[91 nt withheld, positions 1551-1641]
G
[124 nt withheld, positions 1643-1766]
CAGGTGGCACTTTTCGGGGAAATGTGCGCGGAACCCCTATTTGTTTATTTTTCTAAATACATTCAAATAT
GTATCCGCTCATGAGACAATAACCCTGATAAATGCTTCAATAATATTGAAAAAGGAAGAGTCCTGAGGCG
GAAAGAACCAGCTGTGGAATGTGTGTCAGTTAGGGTGTGGAAAGTCCCCAGGCTCCCCAGCAGGCAGAAG
TATGCAAAGCATGCATCTCAATTAGTCAGCAACCAGGTGTGGAAAGTCCCCAGGCTCCCCAGCAGGCAGA
AGTATGCAAAGCATGCATCTCAATTAGTCAGCAACCATAGTCCCGCCCCTAACTCCGCCCATCCCGCCCC
TAACTCCGCCCAGTTCCGCCCATTCTCCGCCCCATGGCTGACTAATTTTTTTTATTTATGCAGAGGCCGA
GGCCGCCTCGGCCTCTGAGCTATTCCAGAAGTAGTGAGGAGGCTTTTTTGGAGGCCTAGGCTTTTGCAAA
GATCGATCAAGAGACAGGATGAGGATCGTTTCGCATGATTGAACAAGATGGATTGCACGCAGGTTCTCCG
GCCGCTTGGGTGGAGAGGCTATTCGGCTATGACTGGGCACAACAGACAATCGGCTGCTCTGATGCCGCCG
TGTTCCGGCTGTCAGCGCAGGGGCGCCCGGTTCTTTTTGTCAAGACCGACCTGTCCGGTGCCCTGAATGA
ACTGCAAGACGAGGCAGCGCGGCTATCGTGGCTGGCCACGACGGGCGTTCCTTGCGCAGCTGTGCTCGAC
GTTGTCACTGAAGCGGGAAGGGACTGGCTGCTATTGGGCGAAGTGCCGGGGCAGGATCTCCTGTCATCTC
ACCTTGCTCCTGCCGAGAAAGTATCCATCATGGCTGATGCAATGCGGCGGCTGCATACGCTTGATCCGGC
TACCTGCCCATTCGACCACCAAGCGAAACATCGCATCGAGCGAGCACGTACTCGGATGGAAGCCGGTCTT
GTCGATCAGGATGATCTGGACGAAGAGCATCAGGGGCTCGCGCCAGCCGAACTGTTCGCCAGGCTCAAGG
CGAGCATGCCCGACGGCGAGGATCTCGTCGTGACCCATGGCGATGCCTGCTTGCCGAATATCATGGTGGA
AAATGGCCGCTTTTCTGGATTCATCGACTGTGGCCGGCTGGGTGTGGCGGACCGCTATCAGGACATAGCG
TTGGCTACCCGTGATATTGCTGAAGAGCTTGGCGGCGAATGGGCTGACCGCTTCCTCGTGCTTTACGGTA
TCGCCGCTCCCGATTCGCAGCGCATCGCCTTCTATCGCCTTCTTGACGAGTTCTTCTGAGCGGGACTCTG
GGGTTCGAAATGACCGACCAAGCGACGCCCAACCTGCCATCACGAGATTTCGATTCCACCGCCGCCTTCT
ATGAAAGGTTGGGCTTCGGAATCGTTTTCCGGGACGCCGGCTGGATGATCCTCCAGCGCGGGGATCTCAT
GCTGGAGTTCTTCGCCCACCCTAGGGGGAGGCTAACTGAAACACGGAAGGAGACAATACCGGAAGGAACC
CGCGCTATGACGGCAATAAAAAGACAGAATAAAACGCACGGTGTTGGGTCGTTTGTTCATAAACGCGGGG
TTCGGTCCCAGGGCTGGCACTCTGTCGATACCCCACCGAGACCCCATTGGGGCCAATACGCCCGCGTTTC
TTCCTTTTCCCCACCCCACCCCCCAAGTTCGGGTGAAGGCCCAGGGCTCGCAGCCAACGTCGGGGCGGCA
GGCCCTGCCATAGCCTCAGGTTACTCATATATACTTTAGATTGATTTAAAACTTCATTTTTAATTTAAAA
GGATCTAGGTGAAGATCCTTTTTGATAATCTCATGACCAAAATCCCTTAACGTGAGTTTTCGTTCCACTG
AGCGTCAGACCCCGTAGAAAAGATCAAAGGATCTTCTTGAGATCCTTTTTTTCTGCGCGTAATCTGCTGC
TTGCAAACAAAAAAACCACCGCTACCAGCGGTGGTTTGTTTGCCGGATCAAGAGCTACCAACTCTTTTTC
CGAAGGTAACTGGCTTCAGCAGAGCGCAGATACCAAATACTGTTCTTCTAGTGTAGCCGTAGTTAGGCCA
CCACTTCAAGAACTCTGTAGCACCGCCTACATACCTCGCTCTGCTAATCCTGTTACCAGTGGCTGCTGCC
AGTGGCGATAAGTCGTGTCTTACCGGGTTGGACTCAAGACGATAGTTACCGGATAAGGCGCAGCGGTCGG
GCTGAACGGGGGGTTCGTGCACACAGCCCAGCTTGGAGCGAACGACCTACACCGAACTGAGATACCTACA
GCGTGAGCTATGAGAAAGCGCCACGCTTCCCGAAGGGAGAAAGGCGGACAGGTATCCGGTAAGCGGCAGG
GTCGGAACAGGAGAGCGCACGAGGGAGCTTCCAGGGGGAAACGCCTGGTATCTTTATAGTCCTGTCGGGT
TTCGCCACCTCTGACTTGAGCGTCGATTTTTGTGATGCTCGTCAGGGGGGCGGAGCCTATGGAAAAACGC
CAGCAACGCGGCCTTTTTACGGTTCCTGGCCTTTTGCTGGCCTTTTGCTCACATGTTCTTTCCTGCGTTA
TCCCCTGATTCTGTGGATAACCGTATTACCGCCATGCATTAGTTATTAATAGTAATCAATTACGGGGTCA
TTAGTTCATAGCCCATATATGGAGTTCCGCGTTACATAACTTACGGTAAATGGCCCGCCTGGCTGACCGC
CCAACGACCCCCGCCCATTGACGTCAATAATGACGTATGTTCCCATAGTAACGCCAATAGGGACTTTCCA
TTGACGTCAATGGGTGGAGTATTTACGGTAAACTGCCCACTTGGCAGTACATCAAGTGTATCATATGCCA
AGTACGCCCCCTATTGACGTCAATGACGGTAAATGGCCCGCCTGGCATTATGCCCAGTACATGACCTTAT
GGGACTTTCCTACTTGGCAGTACATCTACGTATTAGTCATCGCTATTACCATG
Features (pLannotate 1.2.2; 14 found; start..end, strand, type, name):
      1..204     +  promoter       CMV promoter: human cytomegalovirus (CMV) immediate early promoter
    233..307     +  CDS            COX8 presequence: mitochondrial presequence of human cytochrome c oxidase subunit VIII (Rizutto et al., 1989)
    341..1060    +  CDS            mEGFP: enhanced GFP with monomerizing A206K mutation (Zacharias et al., 2002) mammalian codon-optimized
   1077..1160    +  CDS            large T antigen (fragment): large T antigen from SV40 (simian virus 40)
   1183..1304    +  polyA_signal   SV40 poly(A) signal: SV40 polyadenylation signal
   1338..1766    -  rep_origin     f1 ori (sequence partly withheld): f1 bacteriophage origin of replication; arrow indicates direction of (+) strand synthesis
   1793..1897    +  promoter       AmpR promoter: bla
   1899..2256    +  promoter       SV40 promoter: SV40 enhancer and early promoter
   2291..3085    +  CDS            NeoR/KanR: aminoglycoside phosphotransferase from Tn5; aph(3')-II (or nptII); confers resistance to neomycin, kanamycin, and G418 (Geneticin®)
   3106..3258    +  CDS            ble (fragment): BLE_KLEPN - Experimental evidence at protein level: Swiss-Prot protein existence level 1. Binding protein with a strong affinity to the bleomycin family of antibiotics. Binds to CL990; an antimitotic-antibiotic compound. From Klebsiella pneumoniae.
   3317..3364    +  polyA_signal   HSV TK poly(A) signal: herpes simplex virus thymidine kinase polyadenylation signal (Cole and Stacy, 1985)
   3455..3471    -  polyA_signal   bGH poly(A) signal (fragment): bovine growth hormone polyadenylation signal
   3693..4281    +  rep_origin     ori: high-copy-number ColE1/pMB1/pBR322/pUC origin of replication
   4456..4759    +  enhancer       CMV enhancer: human cytomegalovirus immediate early enhancer
