[The description below was written by a language model from this plasmid's Addgene catalogue record and pLannotate feature annotations shown in this document.]
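Description:
mito-meGFP is a mammalian expression plasmid that produces monomeric enhanced GFP targeted to the mitochondrial matrix. It is built on an EGFP-N/C-style backbone derived from two earlier repository plasmids. The catalogue lists a total size of 4,715 bp, while the sequenced record annotated here is slightly longer at 4,759 nt. In bacteria it replicates at high copy from a ColE1/pUC-type origin and is selected with kanamycin. An f1 origin is also present, which permits single-stranded DNA production.

The expression cassette is driven by the human CMV immediate-early enhancer and promoter; in the annotation these two elements span the numbering origin of the circular sequence. Downstream lies the 75 bp presequence of human cytochrome c oxidase subunit VIII (COX8A), joined through a short linker region to mEGFP at its C-terminal side. This mEGFP is mammalian codon-optimized and carries the A206K mutation that suppresses GFP dimerization. The presequence directs import of the fusion into the matrix. The transcript is terminated by an SV40 polyadenylation signal. The small "large T antigen" fragment annotated just upstream of that signal is most likely residual SV40 sequence rather than a functional element.

A single NeoR/KanR gene (Tn5 aminoglycoside phosphotransferase) sits behind tandem bacterial (bla) and SV40 early promoters and is followed by an HSV TK poly(A) signal. It therefore confers kanamycin resistance in E. coli and G418 resistance in mammalian cells, which allows stable lines to be selected. The short ble and bGH poly(A) fragments appear to be backbone remnants or incidental matches. The construct serves as a fluorescent marker for labelling the mitochondrial matrix in transfected mammalian cells, for example in live imaging.
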