Addgene plasmid #172481: mito-meGFP
Purpose: meGFP targeted to the mitochondrial matrix with a human COX8 presequence
Depositing lab: Thomas Schwarz. Depositing organization: Boston Children's Hospital.
Backbone
  Vector backbone: addgene plasmid 55838
  Backbone manufacturer: addgene
  Backbone size w/o insert (bp): 3929
  Total vector size (bp): 4715
  Vector type: Mammalian Expression
  Selectable markers: Neomycin (select with G418)
Growth in bacteria
  Bacterial resistance: Kanamycin, 50 μg/mL
  Growth temperature: 37°C
  Growth strain: DH5alpha
  Copy number: High Copy
Gene/Insert
  Gene/Insert name: Mito (alt name: COX8A presequence)
  Species: H. sapiens (human)
  Insert size (bp): 75
  GenBank ID: NM_004074.3 NM_004074.3
  Promoter: CMV
  Tag / fusion protein: meGFP (C terminal on insert)
  Entrez Gene: COX8A (a.k.a. COX, COX8, COX8-2, COX8L, MC4DN15, VIII, VIII-L)
  Cloning method: Unknown
  Sequencing primers: 5′ NA; 3′ NA
Resource information
  A portion of this plasmid was derived from a plasmid made by: Addgene plasmid 55838 and 54767.
Terms and licenses: Academic/Nonprofit Terms; Industry Terms: Not Available to Industry
How to cite: mito-meGFP was a gift from Thomas Schwarz (Addgene plasmid # 172481 ; http://n2t.net/addgene:172481 ; RRID:Addgene_172481)
